>Addgene plasmid #86871 | pEGFP-C1-GFP-SF3B6-Delete-NLS-FLAG | addgene full sequence | sequence record 175234 | Addgene NGS Result
AAGGATCTTCTTGAGATCCTTTTTTTCTGCGCGTAATCTGCTGCTTGCAAACAAAAAAACCACCGCTACC
AGCGGTGGTTTGTTTGCCGGATCAAGAGCTACCAACTCTTTTTCCGAAGGTAACTGGCTTCAGCAGAGCG
CAGATACCAAATACTGTTCTTCTAGTGTAGCCGTAGTTAGGCCACCACTTCAAGAACTCTGTAGCACCGC
CTACATACCTCGCTCTGCTAATCCTGTTACCAGTGGCTGCTGCCAGTGGCGATAAGTCGTGTCTTACCGG
GTTGGACTCAAGACGATAGTTACCGGATAAGGCGCAGCGGTCGGGCTGAACGGGGGGTTCGTGCACACAG
CCCAGCTTGGAGCGAACGACCTACACCGAACTGAGATACCTACAGCGTGAGCTATGAGAAAGCGCCACGC
TTCCCGAAGGGAGAAAGGCGGACAGGTATCCGGTAAGCGGCAGGGTCGGAACAGGAGAGCGCACGAGGGA
GCTTCCAGGGGGAAACGCCTGGTATCTTTATAGTCCTGTCGGGTTTCGCCACCTCTGACTTGAGCGTCGA
TTTTTGTGATGCTCGTCAGGGGGGCGGAGCCTATGGAAAAACGCCAGCAACGCGGCCTTTTTACGGTTCC
TGGCCTTTTGCTGGCCTTTTGCTCACATGTTCTTTCCTGCGTTATCCCCTGATTCTGTGGATAACCGTAT
TACCGCCATGCATTAGTTATTAATAGTAATCAATTACGGGGTCATTAGTTCATAGCCCATATATGGAGTT
CCGCGTTACATAACTTACGGTAAATGGCCCGCCTGGCTGACCGCCCAACGACCCCCGCCCATTGACGTCA
ATAATGACGTATGTTCCCATAGTAACGCCAATAGGGACTTTCCATTGACGTCAATGGGTGGAGTATTTAC
GGTAAACTGCCCACTTGGCAGTACATCAAGTGTATCATATGCCAAGTACGCCCCCTATTGACGTCAATGA
CGGTAAATGGCCCGCCTGGCATTATGCCCAGTACATGACCTTATGGGACTTTCCTACTTGGCAGTACATC
TACGTATTAGTCATCGCTATTACCATGGTGATGCGGTTTTGGCAGTACATCAATGGGCGTGGATAGCGGT
TTGACTCACGGGGATTTCCAAGTCTCCACCCCATTGACGTCAATGGGAGTTTGTTTTGGCACCAAAATCA
ACGGGACTTTCCAAAATGTCGTAACAACTCCGCCCCATTGACGCAAATGGGCGGTAGGCGTGTACGGTGG
GAGGTCTATATAAGCAGAGCTGGTTTAGTGAACCGTCAGATCCGCTAGCGCTACCGGTCGCCACCATGGT
GAGCAAGGGCGAGGAGCTGTTCACCGGGGTGGTGCCCATCCTGGTCGAGCTGGACGGCGACGTAAACGGC
CACAAGTTCAGCGTGTCCGGCGAGGGCGAGGGCGATGCCACCTACGGCAAGCTGACCCTGAAGTTCATCT
GCACCACCGGCAAGCTGCCCGTGCCCTGGCCCACCCTCGTGACCACCCTGACCTACGGCGTGCAGTGCTT
CAGCCGCTACCCCGACCACATGAAGCAGCACGACTTCTTCAAGTCCGCCATGCCCGAAGGCTACGTCCAG
GAGCGCACCATCTTCTTCAAGGACGACGGCAACTACAAGACCCGCGCCGAGGTGAAGTTCGAGGGCGACA
CCCTGGTGAACCGCATCGAGCTGAAGGGCATCGACTTCAAGGAGGACGGCAACATCCTGGGGCACAAGCT
GGAGTACAACTACAACAGCCACAACGTCTATATCATGGCCGACAAGCAGAAGAACGGCATCAAGGTGAAC
TTCAAGATCCGCCACAACATCGAGGACGGCAGCGTGCAGCTCGCCGACCACTACCAGCAGAACACCCCCA
TCGGCGACGGCCCCGTGCTGCTGCCCGACAACCACTACCTGAGCACCCAGTCCGCCCTGAGCAAAGACCC
CAACGAGAAGCGCGATCACATGGTCCTGCTGGAGTTCGTGACCGCCGCCGGGATCACTCTCGGCATGGAC
GAGCTGTACAAGTCCGGACTCAGATCTCGAGCTCAAGCTTCGAATTCTGCAGTCGACATGGCGATGCAAG
CGGCCATCACAGCTGAAGAAATGTATGATATATTTGGGAAATATGGACCTATTCGTCAAATCAGAGTGGG
GAACACACCTGAAACTAGAGGAACAGCTTATGTGGTCTATGAGGACATCTTTGATGCCAAGAATGCATGT
GATCACCTATCGGGATTCAATGTTTGTAACAGATACCTTGTGGTTTTGTACTATAATGCCAACAGGGCAT
TTCAGAAGATGGACACAAAGAAGAAGGAGGAACAGTTGAAGCTTCTCAAGGAGAAATATGGCATCAACAC
AGATCCACCAAAAGACTACAAGGACGACGATGACAAGTAAGGATCCACCGGATCTAGATAACTGATCATA
ATCAGCCATACCACATTTGTAGAGGTTTTACTTGCTTTAAAAAACCTCCCACACCTCCCCCTGAACCTGA
AACATAAAATGAATGCAATTGTTGTTGTTAACTTGTTTATTGCAGCTTATAATGGTTACAAATAAAGCAA
TAGCATCACAAATTTCACAAATAAAGCATTTTTTTCACTGCATTCTAGTTGTGGTTTGTCCAAACTCATC
AATGTATCTTAACGCGTAAATTGTAAGCGTTAATATTTTGTTAAAATTCGCGTTAAATTTTTGTTAAATC
AGCTCATTTTTTAACCAATAGGCCGAAATCGGCAAAATCCCTTATAAATCAAAAGAATAGACCGAGATAG
GGT
[37 nt withheld, positions 2804-2840]
AAAGAACGTGGACTCCAACGTCAAAGG
[49 nt withheld, positions 2868-2916]
T
[91 nt withheld, positions 2918-3008]
G
[124 nt withheld, positions 3010-3133]
CAGGTGGCACTTTTCGGGGAAATGTGCGCGGAACCCCTATTTGTTTATTTTTCTAAATACATTCAAATAT
GTATCCGCTCATGAGACAATAACCCTGATAAATGCTTCAATAATATTGAAAAAGGAAGAGTCCTGAGGCG
GAAAGAACCAGCTGTGGAATGTGTGTCAGTTAGGGTGTGGAAAGTCCCCAGGCTCCCCAGCAGGCAGAAG
TATGCAAAGCATGCATCTCAATTAGTCAGCAACCAGGTGTGGAAAGTCCCCAGGCTCCCCAGCAGGCAGA
AGTATGCAAAGCATGCATCTCAATTAGTCAGCAACCATAGTCCCGCCCCTAACTCCGCCCATCCCGCCCC
TAACTCCGCCCAGTTCCGCCCATTCTCCGCCCCATGGCTGACTAATTTTTTTTATTTATGCAGAGGCCGA
GGCCGCCTCGGCCTCTGAGCTATTCCAGAAGTAGTGAGGAGGCTTTTTTGGAGGCCTAGGCTTTTGCAAA
GATCGATCAAGAGACAGGATGAGGATCGTTTCGCATGATTGAACAAGATGGATTGCACGCAGGTTCTCCG
GCCGCTTGGGTGGAGAGGCTATTCGGCTATGACTGGGCACAACAGACAATCGGCTGCTCTGATGCCGCCG
TGTTCCGGCTGTCAGCGCAGGGGCGCCCGGTTCTTTTTGTCAAGACCGACCTGTCCGGTGCCCTGAATGA
ACTGCAAGACGAGGCAGCGCGGCTATCGTGGCTGGCCACGACGGGCGTTCCTTGCGCAGCTGTGCTCGAC
GTTGTCACTGAAGCGGGAAGGGACTGGCTGCTATTGGGCGAAGTGCCGGGGCAGGATCTCCTGTCATCTC
ACCTTGCTCCTGCCGAGAAAGTATCCATCATGGCTGATGCAATGCGGCGGCTGCATACGCTTGATCCGGC
TACCTGCCCATTCGACCACCAAGCGAAACATCGCATCGAGCGAGCACGTACTCGGATGGAAGCCGGTCTT
GTCGATCAGGATGATCTGGACGAAGAGCATCAGGGGCTCGCGCCAGCCGAACTGTTCGCCAGGCTCAAGG
CGAGCATGCCCGACGGCGAGGATCTCGTCGTGACCCATGGCGATGCCTGCTTGCCGAATATCATGGTGGA
AAATGGCCGCTTTTCTGGATTCATCGACTGTGGCCGGCTGGGTGTGGCGGACCGCTATCAGGACATAGCG
TTGGCTACCCGTGATATTGCTGAAGAGCTTGGCGGCGAATGGGCTGACCGCTTCCTCGTGCTTTACGGTA
TCGCCGCTCCCGATTCGCAGCGCATCGCCTTCTATCGCCTTCTTGACGAGTTCTTCTGAGCGGGACTCTG
GGGTTCGAAATGACCGACCAAGCGACGCCCAACCTGCCATCACGAGATTTCGATTCCACCGCCGCCTTCT
ATGAAAGGTTGGGCTTCGGAATCGTTTTCCGGGACGCCGGCTGGATGATCCTCCAGCGCGGGGATCTCAT
GCTGGAGTTCTTCGCCCACCCTAGGGGGAGGCTAACTGAAACACGGAAGGAGACAATACCGGAAGGAACC
CGCGCTATGACGGCAATAAAAAGACAGAATAAAACGCACGGTGTTGGGTCGTTTGTTCATAAACGCGGGG
TTCGGTCCCAGGGCTGGCACTCTGTCGATACCCCACCGAGACCCCATTGGGGCCAATACGCCCGCGTTTC
TTCCTTTTCCCCACCCCACCCCCCAAGTTCGGGTGAAGGCCCAGGGCTCGCAGCCAACGTCGGGGCGGCA
GGCCCTGCCATAGCCTCAGGTTACTCATATATACTTTAGATTGATTTAAAACTTCATTTTTAATTTAAAA
GGATCTAGGTGAAGATCCTTTTTGATAATCTCATGACCAAAATCCCTTAACGTGAGTTTTCGTTCCACTG
AGCGTCAGACCCCGTAGAAAAGATCA
Features (pLannotate 1.2.2; 16 found; start..end, strand, type, name):
     11..599     +  rep_origin     ori: high-copy-number ColE1/pMB1/pBR322/pUC origin of replication
    774..1077    +  enhancer       CMV enhancer: human cytomegalovirus immediate early enhancer
   1078..1281    +  promoter       CMV promoter: human cytomegalovirus (CMV) immediate early promoter
   1326..2042    +  CDS            EGFP: EGFP is a basic (constitutively fluorescent) green fluorescent protein published in 1996, derived from Aequorea victoria. It is reported to be a rapidly-maturing weak dimer with moderate acid sensitivity.
   2043..2087    +  misc_feature   MCS (fragment): multiple cloning site
   2088..2393    +  CDS            SF3B6 (fragment): SF3B6_HUMAN - Also known as SAP14, SF3B14, SF3B14A. Experimental evidence at protein level: Swiss-Prot protein existence level 1. Involved in pre-mRNA splicing as a component of the splicing factor SF3B complex (PubMed:27720643). SF3B complex is required for 'A' complex assembly formed by the stable binding of U2 snRNP to the branchpoint sequence (BPS) in pre-mRNA (PubMed:12234937). Directly contacts the pre-mRNA branch site adenosine for the first catalytic step of splicing (PubMed:16432215). Enters the spliceosome and associates with the pre-mRNA branch site as part of the 17S U2 or, in the
   2397..2417    +  CDS            FLAG (fragment): FLAG® epitope tag, followed by an enterokinase cleavage site
   2443..2527    +  CDS            large T antigen (fragment): large T antigen from SV40 (simian virus 40)
   2550..2671    +  polyA_signal   SV40 poly(A) signal: SV40 polyadenylation signal
   2705..3133    -  rep_origin     f1 ori (sequence partly withheld): f1 bacteriophage origin of replication; arrow indicates direction of (+) strand synthesis
   3160..3264    +  promoter       AmpR promoter: bla
   3266..3623    +  promoter       SV40 promoter: SV40 enhancer and early promoter
   3658..4452    +  CDS            NeoR/KanR: aminoglycoside phosphotransferase from Tn5; aph(3')-II (or nptII); confers resistance to neomycin, kanamycin, and G418 (Geneticin®)
   4473..4625    +  CDS            ble (fragment): BLE_KLEPN - Experimental evidence at protein level: Swiss-Prot protein existence level 1. Binding protein with a strong affinity to the bleomycin family of antibiotics. Binds to CL990; an antimitotic-antibiotic compound. From Klebsiella pneumoniae.
   4684..4731    +  polyA_signal   HSV TK poly(A) signal: herpes simplex virus thymidine kinase polyadenylation signal (Cole and Stacy, 1985)
   4822..4838    -  polyA_signal   bGH poly(A) signal (fragment): bovine growth hormone polyadenylation signal
