[The description below was written by a language model from this plasmid's Addgene catalogue record and pLannotate feature annotations shown in this document.]
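Description:
pEGFP-C1-GFP-SF3B6-Delete-NLS-FLAG is a mammalian expression plasmid of about 5 kb built on the pEGFP-C1 backbone. It replicates in E. coli at high copy from a ColE1/pUC-type origin and also carries an f1 phage origin. A single NeoR/KanR gene (Tn5 aminoglycoside phosphotransferase) serves as the marker in both hosts. A bacterial bla-type promoter drives it for kanamycin selection in bacteria. The adjacent SV40 enhancer/early promoter, with an HSV TK polyadenylation signal downstream, drives it for G418 selection in mammalian cells. The annotation software also flagged short fragments resembling ble, SV40 large T antigen and the bGH poly(A) signal. These appear to be residual backbone sequence rather than functional elements.

The expression cassette uses the human CMV immediate-early enhancer and promoter to transcribe an EGFP open reading frame. Through residual multiple-cloning-site sequence, EGFP continues into a 306 bp human SF3B6 insert cloned between SalI and BamHI. A C-terminal FLAG epitope follows the insert, and the SV40 poly(A) signal terminates the transcript. SF3B6 (also called SF3B14 or p14) is a subunit of the SF3B splicing factor complex that contacts the pre-mRNA branch site. This version lacks amino acids 7–29, a deletion the record describes as removing the nuclear localisation signal.

The resulting EGFP-SF3B6ΔNLS-FLAG fusion can be followed by fluorescence and detected or pulled down through FLAG. This suits it to comparing the localisation and fate of SF3B6 lacking its NLS with the intact protein. The associated publication concerns HUWE1-mediated degradation of unassembled soluble proteins, which suggests this context, though the record does not describe specific experiments.
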