Addgene plasmid #86871: pEGFP-C1-GFP-SF3B6-Delete-NLS-FLAG
Purpose: To express SF3B6 delete NLS signal with a GFP and FLAG tags at N- and C-terminus, respectively.
Depositing lab: Yihong Ye. Depositing organization: National Institute of Diabetes & Digestive & Kidney Diseases (NIDDK). Publication: The HECT domain ubiquitin ligase HUWE1 targets unassembled soluble proteins for degradation. Xu Y, Anderson DE, Ye Y. Cell Discov. 2016 Nov 8;2:16040. eCollection 2016. 10.1038/celldisc.2016.40 PubMed 27867533.
Backbone
  Vector backbone: pEGFP-C1
  Vector type: Mammalian Expression
  Selectable markers: Neomycin (select with G418)
Growth in bacteria
  Bacterial resistance: Kanamycin, 50 μg/mL
  Growth temperature: 37°C
  Growth strain: DH5alpha
  Copy number: High Copy
Gene/Insert
  Gene/Insert name: SF3B6 (alt names: Splicing factor 3B subunit 6; SF3B14)
  Species: H. sapiens (human)
  Insert size (bp): 306
  Mutation: amino acids 7-29 deletion
  GenBank ID: NM_016047.3
  Entrez Gene: SF3B6 (a.k.a. CGI-110, HSPC175, Ht006, P14, SAP14, SAP14a, SF3B14, SF3B14a)
  Promoter: CMV
  Tag / fusion protein: EGFP (N terminal on backbone); FLAG (C terminal on insert)
  Cloning method: Restriction Enzyme; 5′ cloning site SalI (not destroyed); 3′ cloning site BamHI (not destroyed)
  Sequencing primers: 5′ EGFP-C; 3′ SV40-pArev
Terms and licenses: Academic/Nonprofit Terms; Industry Terms: Not Available to Industry
How to cite: pEGFP-C1-GFP-SF3B6-Delete-NLS-FLAG was a gift from Yihong Ye (Addgene plasmid # 86871 ; http://n2t.net/addgene:86871 ; RRID:Addgene_86871)
