>Addgene plasmid #86871 | pEGFP-C1-GFP-SF3B6-Delete-NLS-FLAG | depositor partial sequence | sequence record 175235 | EGFP-C
CTCGGCATGGACGAGCTGTACAAGTCCGGACTCAGATCTCGAGCTCAAGCTTCGAATTCTGCAGTCGACA
TGGCGATGCAAGCGGCCATCACAGCTGAAGAAATGTATGATATATTTGGGAAATATGGACCTATTCGTCA
AATCAGAGTGGGGAACACACCTGAAACTAGAGGAACAGCTTATGTGGTCTATGAGGACATCTTTGATGCC
AAGAATGCATGTGATCACCTATCGGGATTCAATGTTTGTAACAGATACCTTGTGGTTTTGTACTATAATG
CCAACAGGGCATTTCAGAAGATGGACACAAAGAAGAAGGAGGAACAGTTGAAGCTTCTCAAGGAGAAATA
TGGCATCAACACAGATCCACCAAAAGACTACAAGGACGACGATGACAAGTAAGGATCCACCGGATCTAGA
TAACTGATCATAATCAGCCATACCACATTTGTAGAGGTTTTACTTGCTTTAAAAAACCTCCCACACCTCC
CCCTGAACCTGAAACATAAAATGAATGCAATTGTTGTTGTTAACTTGTTTATTGCAGCTTATAATGGTTA
CAAATAAAGCAATAGCATCACAAATTTCACAAATAAAGCATTTTTTTCACTGCATTCTAGTTGTGGTTTG
TCCAAACTCATCAATGTATCTTAACGCGTAAATTGTAAGCGTTAATATTTTGTTAAAATTCGCGTTAAAT
TTTTGTTAAATCAGCTCATTTTTTAACCAATAGGCCGAAATCGGCAAAATCCCTTATAAATCAAAAGAAT
AGACCGAGATAGGGT
[37 nt withheld, positions 786-822]
AAAGAACGTGGACTCCAACGTCAAAGG
[49 nt withheld, positions 850-898]
T
[91 nt withheld, positions 900-990]
GAACGTGGCGAGAAA
